Addgene plasmid #60570: pReporter_10
Purpose: A reporter plasmid containing the attB and attP sites flanking a green fluorescent protein reporter gene (gfp).
Depositing lab: Christopher Voigt. Depositing organization: Massachusetts Institute of Technology. Publication: Permanent genetic memory with >1-byte capacity. Yang L, Nielsen AA, Fernandez-Rodriguez J, McClune CJ, Laub MT, Lu TK, Voigt CA. Nat Methods. 2014 Dec;11(12):1261-6. doi: 10.1038/nmeth.3147. Epub 2014 Oct 26. PubMed 25344638.
Backbone
  Vector backbone: unknown
  Total vector size (bp): 4336
  Vector type: Bacterial Expression
Growth in bacteria
  Bacterial resistance: Chloramphenicol, 25 μg/mL
  Growth temperature: 37°C
  Growth strain: DH10B
  Copy number: Unknown
Gene/Insert
  Gene/Insert name: Reporter_10 (alt name: attB-GFPmut3-RiboJ-attP)
  Species: Synthetic
  Promoter: BBa_J23119
  Cloning method: Unknown
  Sequencing primers: 5′ GFP-F; 3′ GFP-R
Terms and licenses: Academic/Nonprofit Terms; Industry Terms: Not Available to Industry
Depositor comments: This reporter plasmid contains the attB and attP sites flanking a green fluorescent protein reporter gene (gfp). A strong constitutive promoter (BBa_J23119) is placed upstream of the attB site, which transcribes in the opposite orientation as gfp. After the integrase is expressed, the orientation of gfp is inverted and it is transcribed. After inversion, recombined attB and attP sites result in the formation of attL and attR. The attL site is located on the 5'UTR and could impact gfp expression. To insulate against this effect, we included a spacer and the ribozyme RiboJ. Also contains mRFP in order to aid the gating of cells.
How to cite: pReporter_10 was a gift from Christopher Voigt (Addgene plasmid # 60570 ; http://n2t.net/addgene:60570 ; RRID:Addgene_60570)
