[The description below was written by a language model from this plasmid's Addgene catalogue record and pLannotate feature annotations shown in this document.]
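Description:
pReporter_10 is a synthetic bacterial reporter plasmid of about 4.3 kb, built to detect the activity of a site-specific integrase in E. coli. The backbone is not named in the record, but the feature tables show a medium-copy p15A origin of replication, which is compatible with ColE1-type plasmids and so allows co-maintenance with a separate plasmid. They also show a chloramphenicol acetyltransferase (cat) gene under its native promoter, followed by the lambda t0 terminator, matching the listed chloramphenicol selection. Short fragments annotated as bom and RSF ori are probably partial sequence matches near the origin rather than functional elements. The two annotated sequence records (assembled and depositor) differ by one nucleotide and carry the same features.

The payload is an invertible memory switch. A strong constitutive promoter, BBa_J23119, sits upstream of an attB site and points toward a GFPmut3 cassette placed in the opposite orientation, with an attP site on the far side, so gfp is not transcribed in the starting state. When the cognate integrase is expressed, recombination between attB and attP flips the segment, producing attL and attR and placing gfp in the sense orientation for expression. Because attL then lies in the 5' UTR, a spacer and the RiboJ ribozyme insulator (annotated as the sTRSV hammerhead ribozyme) were included to buffer its effect on expression. A fragment of an LVA ssrA degradation tag is annotated at the end of the GFP coding region, and an rrnB T1 terminator lies beyond the cassette. The att sites themselves are not annotated, and the record does not name the integrase. A separate constitutive mRFP1 cassette, flanked by BioBrick prefix and suffix and followed by several terminators, provides red fluorescence to help gate cells in flow cytometry.
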