Features (pLannotate 1.2.2; 20 found; start..end, strand, type, name):
     27..53      +  misc_feature   bom (fragment): basis of mobility region from pBR322
    152..207     -  rep_origin     RSF ori (fragment): Plasmids containing the RSF 1030 origin of replication can be propagated in E. coli cells that contain additional plasmids with compatible origins.
    295..839     -  rep_origin     p15A ori: Plasmids containing the medium-copy-number p15A origin of replication can be propagated in E. coli cells that contain a second plasmid with the ColE1 origin.
    924..1018    -  terminator     lambda t0 terminator: transcription terminator from phage lambda
   1042..1698    -  CDS            cat: CAT_ECOLX - Experimental evidence at protein level: Swiss-Prot protein existence level 1. This enzyme is an effector of chloramphenicol resistance in bacteria. From Escherichia coli. This protein is used as a marker in many commonly used cloning vectors, such as pACYC184.
   1699..1796    -  promoter       cat promoter: promoter of the E. coli cat gene encoding chloramphenicol acetyltransferase
   1861..1890    -  terminator     T3Te terminator: phage T3 early transcription terminator
   1976..2019    -  terminator     bacterial terminator: putative bacterial transcription terminator
   2022..2043    +  misc_feature   BioBrick prefix: BioBrick prefix for parts that do not start with "ATG"
   2047..2078    +  promoter       J23119 promoter (fragment): bacterial promoter (Registry of Standard Biological Parts BBa J23119)
   2106..2780    +  CDS            mRFP1: mRFP1 is a basic (constitutively fluorescent) red fluorescent protein published in 2002, derived from Discosoma sp.. It is reported to be a somewhat slowly-maturing monomer with low acid sensitivity.
   2803..2874    +  terminator     rrnB T1 terminator: transcription terminator T1 from the E. coli rrnB gene
   2890..2917    +  terminator     T7Te terminator: phage T7 early transcription terminator
   2924..2944    +  misc_feature   BioBrick suffix: universal suffix for all parts
   2945..3004    +  terminator     his operon terminator: This putative transcriptin terminator from the E. coli his operon has a 2-bp deletion introduced during synthesis. Its efficiency has not been determined.
   3100..3134    +  promoter       J23119 promoter: bacterial promoter (Registry of Standard Biological Parts BBa J23119)
   3222..3243    -  CDS            ssrA tag (LVA) (fragment): C-terminal peptide that mediates degradation in bacteria through the ClpXP and ClpAP proteases (McGinness et al., 2006) mutant LVA variant that confers accelerated degradation under some conditions (Andersen et al., 1998)
   3253..3966    -  CDS            GFP: green fluorescent protein
   4015..4064    -  misc_RNA       sTRSV HHRz: hammerhead ribozyme from the tobacco ringspot virus satellite RNA (Khvorova et al., 2003)
   4176..4262    -  terminator     rrnB T1 terminator: Escherichia coli rrnB; transcription terminator T1 from the E. coli rrnB gene
>Addgene plasmid #60570 | pReporter_10 | depositor full sequence | sequence record 97223 | pReporter_10 sequence 4336 bps
AGGTAGAGACCCACGAGGCAGACCTCAGCGCTAGCGGAGTGTATACTGGCTTACTATGTTGGCACTGATG
AGGGTGTCAGTGAAGTGCTTCATGTGGCAGGAGAAAAAAGGCTGCACCGGTGCGTCAGCAGAATATGTGA
TACAGGATATATTCCGCTTCCTCGCTCACTGACTCGCTACGCTCGGTCGTTCGACTGCGGCGAGCGGAAA
TGGCTTACGAACGGGGCGGAGATTTCCTGGAAGATGCCAGGAAGATACTTAACAGGGAAGTGAGAGGGCC
GCGGCAAAGCCGTTTTTCCATAGGCTCCGCCCCCCTGACAAGCATCACGAAATCTGACGCTCAAATCAGT
GGTGGCGAAACCCGACAGGACTATAAAGATACCAGGCGTTTCCCCTGGCGGCTCCCTCGTGCGCTCTCCT
GTTCCTGCCTTTCGGTTTACCGGTGTCATTCCGCTGTTATGGCCGCGTTTGTCTCATTCCACGCCTGACA
CTCAGTTCCGGGTAGGCAGTTCGCTCCAAGCTGGACTGTATGCACGAACCCCCCGTTCAGTCCGACCGCT
GCGCCTTATCCGGTAACTATCGTCTTGAGTCCAACCCGGAAAGACATGCAAAAGCACCACTGGCAGCAGC
CACTGGTAATTGATTTAGAGGAGTTAGTCTTGAAGTCATGCGCCGGTTAAGGCTAAACTGAAAGGACAAG
TTTTGGTGACTGCGCTCCTCCAAGCCAGTTACCTCGGTTCAAAGAGTTGGTAGCTCAGAGAACCTTCGAA
AAACCGCCCTGCAAGGCGGTTTTTTCGTTTTCAGAGCAAGAGATTACGCGCAGACCAAAACGATCTCAAG
AAGATCATCTTATTAAGGGGTCTGACGCTCAGTGGAACGAAAAGTATATATGAGTAAACTTGGTCTGACA
GCTCGAGGCTTGGATTCTCACCAATAAAAAACGCCCGGCGGCAACCGAGCGTTCTGAACAAATCCAGATG
GAGTTCTGAGGTCATTACTGGATCTATCAACAGGAGTCCAAGCGAGCTCGATATCAAATTACGCCCCGCC
CTGCCACTCATCGCAGTACTGTTGTAATTCATTAAGCATTCTGCCGACATGGAAGCCATCACAAACGGCA
TGATGAACCTGAATCGCCAGCGGCATCAGCACCTTGTCGCCTTGCGTATAATATTTGCCCATGGTGAAAA
CGGGGGCGAAGAAGTTGTCCATATTGGCCACGTTTAAATCAAAACTGGTGAAACTCACCCAGGGATTGGC
TGAGACGAAAAACATATTCTCAATAAACCCTTTAGGGAAATAGGCCAGGTTTTCACCGTAACACGCCACA
TCTTGCGAATATATGTGTAGAAACTGCCGGAAATCGTCGTGGTATTCACTCCAGAGCGATGAAAACGTTT
CAGTTTGCTCATGGAAAACGGTGTAACAAGGGTGAACACTATCCCATATCACCAGCTCACCGTCTTTCAT
TGCCATACGAAATTCCGGATGAGCATTCATCAGGCGGGCAAGAATGTGAATAAAGGCCGGATAAAACTTG
TGCTTATTTTTCTTTACGGTCTTTAAAAAGGCCGTAATATCCAGCTGAACGGTCTGGTTATAGGTACATT
GAGCAACTGACTGAAATGCCTCAAAATGTTCTTTACGATGCCATTGGGATATATCAACGGTGGTATATCC
AGTGATTTTTTTCTCCATTTTAGCTTCCTTAGCTCCTGAAAATCTCGATAACTCAAAAAATACGCCCGGT
AGTGATCTTATTTCATTATGGTGAAAGTTGGAACCTCTTACGTGCCCGATCAACTCGCGCGTTTGCCACC
TGACGTCTAAGAAAAGGAATATTCAGCAATTTGCCCGTGCCGAAGAAAGGCCCACCCGTGAAGGTGAGCC
AGTGAGTTGATTGTGCCACCTGACGTCTAAGAAACCATTATTATCATGACATTAACCTATAAAAATAGGC
GTATCACGAGGCAGAATTTCAGATAAAAAAAATCCTTAGCTTTCGCTAAGGATGATTTCTGGAATTCGCG
GCCGCTTCTAGAGTTTACAGCTAGCTCAGTCCTAGGTATTATGCTAGCTACTAGAGTCACACAGGAAAGT
ACTAGATGGCTTCCTCCGAAGACGTTATCAAAGAGTTCATGCGTTTCAAAGTTCGTATGGAAGGTTCCGT
TAACGGTCACGAGTTCGAAATCGAAGGTGAAGGTGAAGGTCGTCCGTACGAAGGTACCCAGACCGCTAAA
CTGAAAGTTACCAAAGGTGGTCCGCTGCCGTTCGCTTGGGACATCCTGTCCCCGCAGTTCCAGTACGGTT
CCAAAGCTTACGTTAAACACCCGGCTGACATCCCGGACTACCTGAAACTGTCCTTCCCGGAAGGTTTCAA
ATGGGAACGTGTTATGAACTTCGAAGACGGTGGTGTTGTTACCGTTACCCAGGACTCCTCCCTGCAAGAC
GGTGAGTTCATCTACAAAGTTAAACTGCGTGGTACCAACTTCCCGTCCGACGGTCCGGTTATGCAGAAAA
AAACCATGGGTTGGGAAGCTTCCACCGAACGTATGTACCCGGAAGACGGTGCTCTGAAAGGTGAAATCAA
AATGCGTCTGAAACTGAAAGACGGTGGTCACTACGACGCTGAAGTTAAAACCACCTACATGGCTAAAAAA
CCGGTTCAGCTGCCGGGTGCTTACAAAACCGACATCAAACTGGACATCACCTCCCACAACGAAGACTACA
CCATCGTTGAACAGTACGAACGTGCTGAAGGTCGTCACTCCACCGGTGCTTAATAATACTAGAGCCAGGC
ATCAAATAAAACGAAAGGCTCAGTCGAAAGACTGGGCCTTTCGTTTTATCTGTTGTTTGTCGGTGAACGC
TCTCTACTAGAGTCACACTGGCTCACCTTCGGGTGGGCCTTTCTGCGTTTATATACTAGTAGCGGCCGCT
GCAGTCCGGCAAAAAAACGGGCAAGGTGTCACCACCCTGCCCTTTTTCTTTAAAACCGAAAAGATTACTT
CGCGTTATGCAGGCTTCCTCGCTCACTGACTCGCTGCGCTCGGTCGTTCGGCTGCGGCGAGCGGTATCAG
CTCACTCAAAGGCGGTAATTTGACAGCTAGCTCAGTCCTAGGTATAATGCTAGCAGTTCGATGAGAGCGA
TAACAAGCACGCTGATAATCAGCAAGACCACCAACATTTCCACCAATGTAAAAGCTTTAACCTTAGCTTT
TAAGCGTAGTTTTCGTCGTTTGCTGCAGGCCTTTTGTATAGTTCATCCATGCCATGTGTAATCCCAGCAG
CTGTTACAAACTCAAGAAGGACCATGTGGTCTCTCTTTTCGTTGGGATCTTTCGAAAGGGCAGATTGTGT
GGACAGGTAATGGTTGTCTGGTAAAAGGACAGGGCCATCGCCAATTGGAGTATTTTGTTGATAATGGTCT
GCTAGTTGAACGCTTCCATCTTCAATGTTGTGTCTAATTTTGAAGTTAACTTTGATTCCATTCTTTTGTT
TGTCTGCCATGATGTATACATTGTGTGAGTTATAGTTGTATTCCAACTTGTGTCCAAGAATGTTTCCATC
TTCTTTAAAATCAATACCTTTTAACTCGATTCTATTAACAAGTGTATCACCTTCAAACTTGACTTCAGCA
CGTGTCTTATAGTTCCCGTCATCTTTGAAAAATATAGTTCTTTCCTGTACATAACCTTCGGGCATGGCAC
TCTTGAAAAAGTCATGCCGTTTCATATGATCTGGGTATCTTGAAAAGCATTGAACACCATAAGTCAAAGT
AGTGACAAGTGTTGGCCATGGAACAGGTAGTTTTCCAGTAGTGCAAATAAATTTAAGGGTAAGTTTTCCG
TATGCTGCATCACCTTCACCCTCTCCACTGACAGAAAATTTGTGCCCATTAACATTACCATCTAATTCAA
CAAGAATTGGGACAACTCCAGTGAAAAGTTCTTCTCCTTTACTCATCTAGTATTTCTCCTCTTTCTCTAG
ATTAAACAAAATTATTTGTAGAGGCTGTTTCGTCCTCACGGACTCATCAGACCGGAAAGCACATCCGGTG
ACAGCTAAAAGAGTGAGAGTTTTACTATCCTTGATTGAGATGTAGGTTACTAAAATTATTTATATTTTCC
AAACAGAGGACACATGCCCTACCTCCATGATCTCTAGGGCGGCGGATTTGTCCTACTCAGGAGAGCGTTC
ACCGACAAACAACAGATAAAACGAAAGGCCCAGTCTTTCGACTGAGCCTTTCGTTTTATTTGATGCCACG
CGTACCATGGGACTAGGGCCCATACCCAAAAAAAAACCCCGCCCCTGACAGGGCGGGGTTTTTTTT
