Features (pLannotate 1.2.2; 20 found; start..end, strand, type, name):
     27..53      +  misc_feature   bom (fragment): basis of mobility region from pBR322
    152..207     -  rep_origin     RSF ori (fragment): Plasmids containing the RSF 1030 origin of replication can be propagated in E. coli cells that contain additional plasmids with compatible origins.
    295..840     -  rep_origin     p15A ori: Plasmids containing the medium-copy-number p15A origin of replication can be propagated in E. coli cells that contain a second plasmid with the ColE1 origin.
    925..1019    -  terminator     lambda t0 terminator: transcription terminator from phage lambda
   1043..1699    -  CDS            cat: CAT_ECOLX - Experimental evidence at protein level: Swiss-Prot protein existence level 1. This enzyme is an effector of chloramphenicol resistance in bacteria. From Escherichia coli. This protein is used as a marker in many commonly used cloning vectors, such as pACYC184.
   1700..1797    -  promoter       cat promoter: promoter of the E. coli cat gene encoding chloramphenicol acetyltransferase
   1862..1891    -  terminator     T3Te terminator: phage T3 early transcription terminator
   1977..2020    -  terminator     bacterial terminator: putative bacterial transcription terminator
   2023..2044    +  misc_feature   BioBrick prefix: BioBrick prefix for parts that do not start with "ATG"
   2048..2079    +  promoter       J23119 promoter (fragment): bacterial promoter (Registry of Standard Biological Parts BBa J23119)
   2107..2781    +  CDS            mRFP1: mRFP1 is a basic (constitutively fluorescent) red fluorescent protein published in 2002, derived from Discosoma sp.. It is reported to be a somewhat slowly-maturing monomer with low acid sensitivity.
   2804..2875    +  terminator     rrnB T1 terminator: transcription terminator T1 from the E. coli rrnB gene
   2891..2918    +  terminator     T7Te terminator: phage T7 early transcription terminator
   2925..2945    +  misc_feature   BioBrick suffix: universal suffix for all parts
   2946..3003    +  terminator     his operon terminator: This putative transcriptin terminator from the E. coli his operon has a 2-bp deletion introduced during synthesis. Its efficiency has not been determined.
   3099..3133    +  promoter       J23119 promoter: bacterial promoter (Registry of Standard Biological Parts BBa J23119)
   3221..3242    -  CDS            ssrA tag (LVA) (fragment): C-terminal peptide that mediates degradation in bacteria through the ClpXP and ClpAP proteases (McGinness et al., 2006) mutant LVA variant that confers accelerated degradation under some conditions (Andersen et al., 1998)
   3252..3965    -  CDS            GFP: green fluorescent protein
   4014..4063    -  misc_RNA       sTRSV HHRz: hammerhead ribozyme from the tobacco ringspot virus satellite RNA (Khvorova et al., 2003)
   4175..4261    -  terminator     rrnB T1 terminator: Escherichia coli rrnB; transcription terminator T1 from the E. coli rrnB gene
>Addgene plasmid #60570 | pReporter_10 | addgene full sequence | sequence record 107122 | Addgene Assembled Sequence
AGGTAGAGACCCACGAGGCAGACCTCAGCGCTAGCGGAGTGTATACTGGCTTACTATGTTGGCACTGATG
AGGGTGTCAGTGAAGTGCTTCATGTGGCAGGAGAAAAAAGGCTGCACCGGTGCGTCAGCAGAATATGTGA
TACAGGATATATTCCGCTTCCTCGCTCACTGACTCGCTACGCTCGGTCGTTCGACTGCGGCGAGCGGAAA
TGGCTTACGAACGGGGCGGAGATTTCCTGGAAGATGCCAGGAAGATACTTAACAGGGAAGTGAGAGGGCC
GCGGCAAAGCCGTTTTTCCATAGGCTCCGCCCCCCTGACAAGCATCACGAAATCTGACGCTCAAATCAGT
GGTGGCGAAACCCGACAGGACTATAAAGATACCAGGCGTTTCCCCCTGGCGGCTCCCTCGTGCGCTCTCC
TGTTCCTGCCTTTCGGTTTACCGGTGTCATTCCGCTGTTATGGCCGCGTTTGTCTCATTCCACGCCTGAC
ACTCAGTTCCGGGTAGGCAGTTCGCTCCAAGCTGGACTGTATGCACGAACCCCCCGTTCAGTCCGACCGC
TGCGCCTTATCCGGTAACTATCGTCTTGAGTCCAACCCGGAAAGACATGCAAAAGCACCACTGGCAGCAG
CCACTGGTAATTGATTTAGAGGAGTTAGTCTTGAAGTCATGCGCCGGTTAAGGCTAAACTGAAAGGACAA
GTTTTGGTGACTGCGCTCCTCCAAGCCAGTTACCTCGGTTCAAAGAGTTGGTAGCTCAGAGAACCTTCGA
AAAACCGCCCTGCAAGGCGGTTTTTTCGTTTTCAGAGCAAGAGATTACGCGCAGACCAAAACGATCTCAA
GAAGATCATCTTATTAAGGGGTCTGACGCTCAGTGGAACGAAAAGTATATATGAGTAAACTTGGTCTGAC
AGCTCGAGGCTTGGATTCTCACCAATAAAAAACGCCCGGCGGCAACCGAGCGTTCTGAACAAATCCAGAT
GGAGTTCTGAGGTCATTACTGGATCTATCAACAGGAGTCCAAGCGAGCTCGATATCAAATTACGCCCCGC
CCTGCCACTCATCGCAGTACTGTTGTAATTCATTAAGCATTCTGCCGACATGGAAGCCATCACAAACGGC
ATGATGAACCTGAATCGCCAGCGGCATCAGCACCTTGTCGCCTTGCGTATAATATTTGCCCATGGTGAAA
ACGGGGGCGAAGAAGTTGTCCATATTGGCCACGTTTAAATCAAAACTGGTGAAACTCACCCAGGGATTGG
CTGAGACGAAAAACATATTCTCAATAAACCCTTTAGGGAAATAGGCCAGGTTTTCACCGTAACACGCCAC
ATCTTGCGAATATATGTGTAGAAACTGCCGGAAATCGTCGTGGTATTCACTCCAGAGCGATGAAAACGTT
TCAGTTTGCTCATGGAAAACGGTGTAACAAGGGTGAACACTATCCCATATCACCAGCTCACCGTCTTTCA
TTGCCATACGAAATTCCGGATGAGCATTCATCAGGCGGGCAAGAATGTGAATAAAGGCCGGATAAAACTT
GTGCTTATTTTTCTTTACGGTCTTTAAAAAGGCCGTAATATCCAGCTGAACGGTCTGGTTATAGGTACAT
TGAGCAACTGACTGAAATGCCTCAAAATGTTCTTTACGATGCCATTGGGATATATCAACGGTGGTATATC
CAGTGATTTTTTTCTCCATTTTAGCTTCCTTAGCTCCTGAAAATCTCGATAACTCAAAAAATACGCCCGG
TAGTGATCTTATTTCATTATGGTGAAAGTTGGAACCTCTTACGTGCCCGATCAACTCGCGCGTTTGCCAC
CTGACGTCTAAGAAAAGGAATATTCAGCAATTTGCCCGTGCCGAAGAAAGGCCCACCCGTGAAGGTGAGC
CAGTGAGTTGATTGTGCCACCTGACGTCTAAGAAACCATTATTATCATGACATTAACCTATAAAAATAGG
CGTATCACGAGGCAGAATTTCAGATAAAAAAAATCCTTAGCTTTCGCTAAGGATGATTTCTGGAATTCGC
GGCCGCTTCTAGAGTTTACAGCTAGCTCAGTCCTAGGTATTATGCTAGCTACTAGAGTCACACAGGAAAG
TACTAGATGGCTTCCTCCGAAGACGTTATCAAAGAGTTCATGCGTTTCAAAGTTCGTATGGAAGGTTCCG
TTAACGGTCACGAGTTCGAAATCGAAGGTGAAGGTGAAGGTCGTCCGTACGAAGGTACCCAGACCGCTAA
ACTGAAAGTTACCAAAGGTGGTCCGCTGCCGTTCGCTTGGGACATCCTGTCCCCGCAGTTCCAGTACGGT
TCCAAAGCTTACGTTAAACACCCGGCTGACATCCCGGACTACCTGAAACTGTCCTTCCCGGAAGGTTTCA
AATGGGAACGTGTTATGAACTTCGAAGACGGTGGTGTTGTTACCGTTACCCAGGACTCCTCCCTGCAAGA
CGGTGAGTTCATCTACAAAGTTAAACTGCGTGGTACCAACTTCCCGTCCGACGGTCCGGTTATGCAGAAA
AAAACCATGGGTTGGGAAGCTTCCACCGAACGTATGTACCCGGAAGACGGTGCTCTGAAAGGTGAAATCA
AAATGCGTCTGAAACTGAAAGACGGTGGTCACTACGACGCTGAAGTTAAAACCACCTACATGGCTAAAAA
ACCGGTTCAGCTGCCGGGTGCTTACAAAACCGACATCAAACTGGACATCACCTCCCACAACGAAGACTAC
ACCATCGTTGAACAGTACGAACGTGCTGAAGGTCGTCACTCCACCGGTGCTTAATAATACTAGAGCCAGG
CATCAAATAAAACGAAAGGCTCAGTCGAAAGACTGGGCCTTTCGTTTTATCTGTTGTTTGTCGGTGAACG
CTCTCTACTAGAGTCACACTGGCTCACCTTCGGGTGGGCCTTTCTGCGTTTATATACTAGTAGCGGCAGC
TGCAGTCCGGCAAAAAAGGGCAAGGTGTCACCACCCTGCCCTTTTTCTTTAAAACCGAAAAGATTACTTC
GCGTTATGCAGGCTTCCTCGCTCACTGACTCGCTGCGCTCGGTCGTTCGGCTGCGGCGAGCGGTATCAGC
TCACTCAAAGGCGGTAATTTGACAGCTAGCTCAGTCCTAGGTATAATGCTAGCAGTTCGATGAGAGCGAT
AACAAGCACGCTGATAATCAGCAAGACCACCAACATTTCCACCAATGTAAAAGCTTTAACCTTAGCTTTT
AAGCGTAGTTTTCGTCGTTTGCTGCAGGCCTTTTGTATAGTTCATCCATGCCATGTGTAATCCCAGCAGC
TGTTACAAACTCAAGAAGGACCATGTGGTCTCTCTTTTCGTTGGGATCTTTCGAAAGGGCAGATTGTGTG
GACAGGTAATGGTTGTCTGGTAAAAGGACAGGGCCATCGCCAATTGGAGTATTTTGTTGATAATGGTCTG
CTAGTTGAACGCTTCCATCTTCAATGTTGTGTCTAATTTTGAAGTTAACTTTGATTCCATTCTTTTGTTT
GTCTGCCATGATGTATACATTGTGTGAGTTATAGTTGTATTCCAACTTGTGTCCAAGAATGTTTCCATCT
TCTTTAAAATCAATACCTTTTAACTCGATTCTATTAACAAGTGTATCACCTTCAAACTTGACTTCAGCAC
GTGTCTTATAGTTCCCGTCATCTTTGAAAAATATAGTTCTTTCCTGTACATAACCTTCGGGCATGGCACT
CTTGAAAAAGTCATGCCGTTTCATATGATCTGGGTATCTTGAAAAGCATTGAACACCATAAGTCAAAGTA
GTGACAAGTGTTGGCCATGGAACAGGTAGTTTTCCAGTAGTGCAAATAAATTTAAGGGTAAGTTTTCCGT
ATGCTGCATCACCTTCACCCTCTCCACTGACAGAAAATTTGTGCCCATTAACATTACCATCTAATTCAAC
AAGAATTGGGACAACTCCAGTGAAAAGTTCTTCTCCTTTACTCATCTAGTATTTCTCCTCTTTCTCTAGA
TTAAACAAAATTATTTGTAGAGGCTGTTTCGTCCTCACGGACTCATCAGACCGGAAAGCACATCCGGTGA
CAGCTAAAAGAGTGAGAGTTTTACTATCCTTGATTGAGATGTAGGTTACTAAAATTATTTATATTTTCCA
AACAGAGGACACATGCCCTACCTCCATGATCTCTAGGGCGGCGGATTTGTCCTACTCAGGAGAGCGTTCA
CCGACAAACAACAGATAAAACGAAAGGCCCAGTCTTTCGACTGAGCCTTTCGTTTTATTTGATGCCACGC
GTACCATGGGACTAGGGCCCATACCCAAAAAAAAACCCCGCCCCTGACAGGGCGGGGTTTTTTTT
