>Addgene plasmid #60570 | pReporter_10 | addgene partial sequence | sequence record 106368 | GFP-F 5'-GGTCCTTCTTGAGTTTGTAAC-3'
AAAGGCCTGCAGCAAACGACGAAAACTACGCTTAAAAGCTAAGGTTAAAGCTTTTACATTGGTGGAAATG
TTGGTGGTCTTGCTGATTATCAGCGTGCTTGTTATCGCTCTCATCGAACTGCTAGCATTATACCTAGGAC
TGAGCTAGCTGTCAAATTACCGCCTTTGAGTGAGCTGATACCGCTCGCCGCAGCCGAACGACCGAGCGCA
GCGAGTCAGTGAGCGAGGAAGCCTGCATAACGCGAAGTAATCTTTTCGGTTTTAAAGAAAAAGGGCAGGG
TGGTGACACCTTGCCCTTTTTTGCCGGACTGCAGCTGCCGCTACTAGTATATAAACGCAGAAAGGCCCAC
CCGAAGGTGAGCCAGTGTGACTCTAGTAGAGAGCGTTCACCGACAAACAACAGATAAAACGAAAGGCCCA
GTCTTTCGACTGAGCCTTTCGTTTTATTTGATGCCTGGCTCTAGTATTATTAAGCACCGGTGGAGTGACG
ACCTTCAGCACGTTCGTACTGTTCAACGATGGTGTAGTCTTCGTTGTGGGAGGTGATGTCCAGTTTGATG
TCGGTTTTGTAAGCACCCGGCAGCTGAACCGGTTTTTTAGCCATGTAGGTGGTTTTAACTTCAGCGTCGT
AGTGACCACCGTCTTTCAGTTTCAGACGCATTTTGATTTCACCTTTCAGAGCACCGTCTTCCGGGTACAT
ACGTTCGGTGGAAGCTTCCCAACCCATGGTTTTTTTCTGCATAACCGGACCGTCGGACGGGAAGTTGGTA
CCACGCAGTTTAACTTTGTAGATGAACTCACCGTCTTGCAGGGAGGAGTCCTGGGTAACGGTAACAACAC
CACCGTCTTCGAAGTTCATAACACGTTCC
