>Addgene plasmid #60570 | pReporter_10 | addgene partial sequence | sequence record 106421 | GFP-R 5'-CCATCTAATTCAACAAGAATTGGGACAAC-3'
CTCATCTAGTATTTCTCCTCTTTCTCTAGATTAAACAAAATTATTTGTAGAGGCTGTTTCGTCCTCACGG
ACTCATCAGACCGGAAAGCACATCCGGTGACAGCTAAAAGAGTGAGAGTTTTACTATCCTTGATTGAGAT
GTAGGTTACTAAAATTATTTATATTTTCCAAACAGAGGACACATGCCCTACCTCCATGATCTCTAGGGCG
GCGGATTTGTCCTACTCAGGAGAGCGTTCACCGACAAACAACAGATAAAACGAAAGGCCCAGTCTTTCGA
CTGAGCCTTTCGTTTTATTTGATGCCACGCGTACCATGGGACTAGGGCCCATACCCAAAAAAAAACCCCG
CCCCTGACAGGGCGGGGTTTTTTTTAGGTAGAGACCCACGAGGCAGACCTCAGCGCTAGCGGAGTGTATA
CTGGCTTACTATGTTGGCACTGATGAGGGTGTCAGTGAAGTGCTTCATGTGGCAGGAGAAAAAAGGCTGC
ACCGGTGCGTCAGCAGAATATGTGATACAGGATATATTCCGCTTCCTCGCTCACTGACTCGCTACGCTCG
GTCGTTCGACTGCGGCGAGCGGAAATGGCTTACGAACGGGGCGGAGATTTCCTGGAAGATGCCAGGAAGA
TACTTAACAGGGAAGTGAGAGGGCCGCGGCAAAGCCGTTTTTCCATAGGCTCCGCCCCCCTGACAAGCAT
CACGAAATCTGACGCTCAAATCAGTGGTGGCGAAACCCGACAGGACTATAAAGATACCAGGCGTTTCCCC
CTGGCGGCTCCCTCGTGCGCTCTCCTGTTCCTGCCTTTCGGTTTACCGGTGTCATTCCGCTGTTATGGCC
GCGTT
